>Addgene plasmid #200192 | Halo-HSF2 | addgene full sequence | sequence record 390791 | Addgene NGS Result
ACCCACGCTCACCGGCTCCAGATTTATCAGCAATAAACCAGCCAGCCGGAAGGGCCGAGCGCAGAAGTGG
TCCTGCAACTTTATCCGCCTCCATCCAGTCTATTAATTGTTGCCGGGAAGCTAGAGTAAGTAGTTCGCCA
GTTAATAGTTTGCGCAACGTTGTTGCCATTGCTACAGGCATCGTGGTGTCACGCTCGTCGTTTGGTATGG
CTTCATTCAGCTCCGGTTCCCAACGATCAAGGCGAGTTACATGATCCCCCATGTTGTGCAAAAAAGCGGT
TAGCTCCTTCGGTCCTCCGATCGTTGTCAGAAGTAAGTTGGCCGCAGTGTTATCACTCATGGTTATGGCA
GCACTGCATAATTCTCTTACTGTCATGCCATCCGTAAGATGCTTTTCTGTGACTGGTGAGTACTCAACCA
AGTCATTCTGAGAATAGTGTATGCGGCGACCGAGTTGCTCTTGCCCGGCGTCAATACGGGATAATACCGC
GCCACATAGCAGAACTTTAAAAGTGCTCATCATTGGAAAACGTTCTTCGGGGCGAAAACTCTCAAGGATC
TTACCGCTGTTGAGATCCAGTTCGATGTAACCCACTCGTGCACCCAACTGATCTTCAGCATCTTTTACTT
TCACCAGCGTTTCTGGGTGAGCAAAAACAGGAAGGCAAAATGCCGCAAAAAAGGGAATAAGGGCGACACG
GAAATGTTGAATACTCATACTCTTCCTTTTTCAATATTATTGAAGCATTTATCAGGGTTATTGTCTCATG
AGCGGATACATATTTGAATGTATTTAGAAAAATAAACAAATAGGGGTTCCGCGCACATTTCCCCGAAAAG
TGCCACCTAAATTGTAAGCGTTAATATTTTGTTAAAATTCGCGTTAAATTTTTGTTAAATCAGCTCATTT
TTTAACCAATAGGCCGAAATCGGCAAAATCCCTTATAAATCAAAAGAATAGACCGAGATAGGGT
[37 nt withheld, positions 975-1011]
AAAGAACGTGGACTCCAACGTCAAAGG
[49 nt withheld, positions 1039-1087]
T
[91 nt withheld, positions 1089-1179]
G
[124 nt withheld, positions 1181-1304]
CCCATTCGCCATTCAGGCTGCGCAACTGTTGGGAAGGGCGATCGGTGCGGGCCTCTTCGCTATTACGCCA
GCTGGCGAAAGGGGGATGTGCTGCAAGGCGATTAAGTTGGGTAACGCCAGGGTTTTCCCAGTCACGACGT
TGTAAAACGACGGCCAGTGAGCGCGCCTCGTTCATTCACGTTTTTGAACCCGTGGAGGACGGGCAGACTC
GCGGTGCAAATGTGTTTTACAGCGTGATGGAGCAGATGAAGATGCTCGACACGCTGCAGAACACGCAGCT
AGATTAACCCTAGAAAGATAATCATATTGTGACGTACGTTAAAGATAATCATGTGTAAAATTGACGCATG
TGTTTTATCGGTCTGTATATCGAGGTTTATTTATTAATTTGAATAGATATTAAGTTTTATTATATTTACA
CTTACATACTAATAATAAATTCAACAAACAATTTATTTATGTTTATTTATTTATTAAAAAAAACAAAAAC
TCAAAATTTCTTCTATAAAGTAACAAAACTTTTATGAGGGACAGCCCCCCCCCAAAGCCCCCAGGGATGT
AATTACGTCCCTCCCCCGCTAGGGGGCAGCAGCGAGCCGCCCGGGGCTCCGCTCCGGTCCGGCGCTCCCC
CCGCATCCCCGAGCCGGCAGCGTGCGGGGACAGCCCGGGCACGGGGAAGGTGGCACGGGATCGCTTTCCT
CTGAACGCTTCTCGCTGCTCTTTGAGCCTGCAGACACCTGGGGGGATACGGGGAAAAGGCCTCCACGGCC
AAGGATCTGCGATCGCTCCGGTGCCCGTCAGTGGGCAGAGCGCACATCGCCCACAGTCCCCGAGAAGTTG
GGGGGAGGGGTCGGCAATTGAACGGGTGCCTAGAGAAGGTGGCGCGGGGTAAACTGGGAAAGTGATGTCG
TGTACTGGCTCCGCCTTTTTCCCGAGGGTGGGGGAGAACCGTATATAAGTGCAGTAGTCGCCGTGAACGT
TCTTTTTCGCAACGGGTTTGCCGCCAGAACACAGCTGAAGCTTCGAGGGGCTCGCATCTCTCCTTCACGC
GCCCGCCGCCCTACCTGAGGCCGCCATCCACGCCGGTTGAGTCGCGTTCTGCCGCCTCCCGCCTGTGGTG
CCTCCTGAACTGCGTCCGCCGTCTAGGTAAGTTTAAAGCTCAGGTCGAGACCGGGCCTTTGTCCGGCGCT
CCCTTGGAGCCTACCTAGACTCAGCCGGCTCTCCACGCTTTGCCTGACCCTGCTTGCTCAACTCTACGTC
TTTGTTTCGTTTTCTGTTCTGCGCCGTTACAGATCCAAGCTGTGACCGGCGCCTACTCTAGCCACCATGG
ACTACAAAGACCATGACGGTGATTATAAAGATCATGACATCGATTACAAGGATGACGATGACAAGCTTGG
CTCCATGGCAGAAATCGGTACTGGCTTTCCATTCGACCCCCATTATGTGGAAGTCCTGGGCGAGCGCATG
CACTACGTCGATGTTGGTCCGCGCGATGGCACCCCTGTGCTGTTCCTGCACGGTAACCCGACCTCCTCCT
ACGTGTGGCGCAACATCATCCCGCATGTTGCACCGACCCATCGCTGCATTGCTCCAGACCTGATCGGTAT
GGGCAAATCCGACAAACCAGACCTGGGTTATTTCTTCGACGACCACGTCCGCTTCATGGATGCCTTCATC
GAAGCCCTGGGTCTGGAAGAGGTCGTCCTGGTCATTCACGACTGGGGCTCCGCTCTGGGTTTCCACTGGG
CCAAGCGCAATCCAGAGCGCGTCAAAGGTATTGCATTTATGGAGTTCATCCGCCCTATCCCGACCTGGGA
CGAATGGCCAGAATTTGCCCGCGAGACCTTCCAGGCCTTCCGCACCACCGACGTCGGCCGCAAGCTGATC
ATCGATCAGAACGTTTTTATCGAGGGTACGCTGCCGATGGGTGTCGTCCGCCCGCTGACTGAAGTCGAGA
TGGACCATTACCGCGAGCCGTTCCTGAATCCTGTTGACCGCGAGCCACTGTGGCGCTTCCCAAACGAGCT
GCCAATCGCCGGTGAGCCAGCGAACATCGTCGCGCTGGTCGAAGAATACATGGACTGGCTGCACCAGTCC
CCTGTCCCGAAGCTGCTGTTCTGGGGCACCCCAGGCGTTCTGATCCCACCGGCCGAAGCCGCTCGCCTGG
CCAAAAGCCTGCCTAACTGCAAGGCTGTGGACATCGGCCCGGGTCTGAATCTGCTGCAAGAAGACAACCC
GGACCTGATCGGCAGCGAGATCGCGCGCTGGCTGTCGACGCTCGAGATTTCCGGCGAGCCAACCACTGAG
GATCTGTACTTTCAGAGCGATAACTCTAGAATGAAGCAGAGTTCCAACGTGCCGGCTTTCCTCAGCAAGC
TGTGGACGCTTGTGGAGGAAACCCACACCAACGAGTTCATCACCTGGAGTCAGAATGGACAAAGTTTTCT
GGTCTTGGATGAGCAAAGATTTGCAAAGGAAATTCTTCCTAAGTACTTCAAACACAATAACATGGCGAGC
TTTGTGAGACAACTAAATATGTATGGCTTCCGAAAAGTAGTGCATATCGAATCTGGAATTATCAAACAGG
AAAGAGATGGCCCTGTTGAATTTCAGCATCCTTATTTCAAGCAAGGCCAGGATGACCTGTTGGAGAACAT
TAAAAGGAAGGTTTCATCTTCAAAACCAGAGGAAAATAAAATTCGTCAGGAAGATTTAACAAAAATTATT
AGTAGTGCTCAGAAGGTTCAAATAAAACAAGAAACTATTGAGTCCAGGCTTTCAGAATTAAAAAGTGAGA
ATGAATCCCTTTGGAAGGAGGTGTCAGAACTAAGAGCAAAGCATGCCCAGCAGCAACAAGTTATTCGGAA
GATTGTCCAGTTTATTGTTACATTGGTTCAGAATAATCAACTTGTGAGTTTAAAACGTAAAAGGCCTCTA
CTTCTAAACACAAATGGAGCCCCAAAGAAGAATCTATATCAGCACATAGTCAAAGAACCAACTGATAATC
ACCATCATAAAGTTCCACACAGCAGGACTGAAGGTTTAAAGTCAAGAGAACGGATTTCAGATGACATAAT
TATTTATGATGTTACTGACGATAATGTGGATGAAGAAAATATTCCAGTTATTCCAGAAACAAATGAGGAT
GTTGTAGTGGATTCCTCCAACCAGTATCCTGACATTGTCATTGTTGAAGATGACAACGAGGATGAGTATG
CTCCTGTCATTCAGAGTGGAGAGCAGAGTGAACCAGCCAGAGAACCCTTACGTGTGGGGAGTGCTGGCAG
CAGCAGCCCTCTCATGTCTAGTGCTGTCCAGCTAAACGGCTCCTCCAGTCTGACCTCAGAAGACCCTGTG
ACCATGATGGACTCCATTCTGAATGACAACATTAACCTGTTAGGAAAGGTTGAGCTGTTGGATTACCTTG
ACAGTATTGATTGCAGTTTAGAGGACTTCCAAGCTATGCTCTCAGGAAGACAGTTTAGCATAGACCCAGA
TCTTCTGGTTGATTCTGAGAATAAGGGACTAGAAGCTACCAAGAGCAGTGTTGTTCAACATGTGTCAGAA
GAGGGAAGAAAATCTAAATCCAAGCCAGACAAACAACTTATCCAGTATACTGCCTTTCCACTTCTTGCAT
TCCTGGATGGGAACTCTGCATCTGCTATTGAACAGGGGAGTACAACTGCATCGTCAGAAGTTGTGCCTTC
TGTAGATAAACCCATAGAAGTCGATGAGCTCCTGGATAGCAGCCTGGATCCAGAACCGACCCAGAGTAAG
CTTGTCCGCCTGGAACCATTGACTGAAGCGGAAGCTAGTGAAGCCACACTCTTCTATTTATGTGAACTTG
CTCCTGCACCTCTGGATAGTGATATGCCGCTTTTAGATAGTTAAGCGGCCGCGCCCCTCTCCCTCCCCCC
CCCCTAACGTTACTGGCCGAAGCCGCTTGGAATAAGGCCGGTGTGCGTTTGTCTATATGTTATTTTCCAC
CATATTGCCGTCTTTTGGCAATGTGAGGGCCCGGAAACCTGGCCCTGTCTTCTTGACGAGCATTCCTAGG
GGTCTTTCCCCTCTCGCCAAAGGAATGCAAGGTCTGTTGAATGTCGTGAAGGAAGCAGTTCCTCTGGAAG
CTTCTTGAAGACAAACAACGTCTGTAGCGACCCTTTGCAGGCAGCGGAACCCCCCACCTGGCGACAGGTG
CCTCTGCGGCCAAAAGCCACGTGTATAAGATACACCTGCAAAGGCGGCACAACCCCAGTGCCACGTTGTG
AGTTGGATAGTTGTGGAAAGAGTCAAATGGCTCTCCTCAAGCGTATTCAACAAGGGGCTGAAGGATGCCC
AGAAGGTACCCCATTGTATGGGATCTGATCTGGGGCCTCGGTGCACATGCTTTACATGTGTTTAGTCGAG
GTTAAAAAAACGTCTAGGCCCCCCGAACCACGGGGACGTGGTTTTCCTTTGAAAAACACGATAATACCTC
CGGAATGATTGAACAAGATGGATTGCACGCAGGTTCTCCGGCCGCTTGGGTGGAGAGGCTATTCGGCTAT
GACTGGGCACAACAGACAATCGGCTGCTCTGATGCCGCCGTGTTCCGGCTGTCAGCGCAGGGGCGCCCGG
TTCTTTTTGTCAAGACCGACCTGTCCGGTGCCCTGAATGAACTGCAGGACGAGGCAGCGCGGCTATCGTG
GCTGGCCGCGACGGGCGTTCCTTGCGCAGCTGTGCTCGACGTTGTCACTGAAGCGGGAAGGGACTGGCTG
CTATTGGGCGAAGTGCCGGGGCAGGATCTCCTGTCATCTCACCTTGCTCCTGCCGAGAAAGTATCCATCA
TGGCTGATGCAATGCGGCGGCTGCATACGCTTGATCCGGCTACCTGCCCATTCGACCACCAAGCGAAACA
TCGCATCGAGCGAGCACGTACTCGGATGGAAGCCGGTCTTGTCGATCAGGATGATCTGGACGAAGAGCAT
CAGGGGCTCGCGCCAGCCGAACTGTTCGCCAGGCTCAAGGCGCGCATGCCCGACGGCGAGGATCTCGTCG
TGACCCATGGCGATGCCTGCTTGCCGAATATCATGGTGGAAAATGGCCGCTTTTCTGGATTCATCGACTG
TGGCCGGCTGGGTGTGGCGGACCGCTATCAGGACATAGCGTTGGCTACCCGTGATATTGCTGAAGAGCTT
GGCGGCGAATGGGCTGACCGCTTCCTCGTGCTTTACGGTATCGCCGCTCCCGATTCGCAGCGCATCGCCT
TCTATCGCCTTCTTGACGAGTTCTTCTGAGTCGACAATCAACCTCTGGATTACAAAATTTGTGAAAGATT
GACTGGTATTCTTAACTATGTTGCTCCTTTTACGCTATGTGGATACGCTGCTTTAATGCCTTTGTATCAT
GCGTTAACTAAACTTGTTTATTGCAGCTTATAATGGTTACAAATAAAGCAATAGCATCACAAATTTCACA
AATAAAGCATTTTTTTCACTGCATTCTAGTTGTGGTTTGTCCAAACTCATCAATGTATCTTATCATGTCT
GGAATTGACTCAAATGATGTCAATTAGTCTATCAGAAGCTCATCTGGTCTCCCTTCCGGGGGACAAGACA
TCCCTGTTTAATATTTAAACAGCAGTGTTCCCAAACTGGGTTCTTATATCCCTTGCTCTGGTCAACCAGG
TTGCAGGGTTTCCTGTCCTCACAGGAACGAAGTCCCTAAAGAAACAGTGGCAGCCAGGTTTAGCCCCGGA
ATTGACTGGATTCCTTTTTTAGGGCCCATTGGTATGGCTTTTTCCCCGTATCCCCCCAGGTGTCTGCAGG
CTCAAAGAGCAGCGAGAAGCGTTCAGAGGAAAGCGATCCCGTGCCACCTTCCCCGTGCCCGGGCTGTCCC
CGCACGCTGCCGGCTCGGGGATGCGGGGGGAGCGCCGGACCGGAGCGGAGCCCCGGGCGGCTCGCTGCTG
CCCCCTAGCGGGGGAGGGACGTAATTACATCCCTGGGGGCTTTGGGGGGGGGCTGTCCCTGATATCTATA
ACAAGAAAATATATATATAATAAGTTATCACGTAAGTAGAACATGAAATAACAATATAATTATCGTATGA
GTTAAATCTTAAAAGTCACGTAAAAGATAATCATGCGTCATTTTGACTCACGCGGTCGTTATAGTTCAAA
ATCAGTGACACTTACCGCATTGACAAGCACGCCTCACGGGAGCTCCAAGCGGCGACTGAGATGTCCTAAA
TGCACAGCGACGGATTCGCGCTATTTAGAAAGAGAGAGCAATATTTCAAGAATGCATGCGTCAATTTTAC
GCAGACTATCTTTCTAGGGTTAATCTAGCTGCATCAGGATCATATCGTCGGGTCTTTTTTCCGGCTCAGT
CATCGCCCAAGCTGGCGCTATCTGGGCATCGGGGAGGAAGAAGCCCGTGCCTTTTCCCGCGAGGTTGAAG
CGGCATGGAAAGAGTTTGCCGAGGATGACTGCTGCTGCATTGACGTTGAGCGAAAACGCACGTTTACCAT
GATGATTCGGGAAGGTGTGGCCATGCACGCCTTTAACGGTGAACTGTTCGTTCAGGCCACCTGGGATACC
AGTTCGTCGCGGCTTTTCCGGACACAGTTCCGGATGGTCAGCCCGAAGCGCATCAGCAACCCGAACAATA
CCGGCGACAGCCGGAACTGCCGTGCCGGTGTGCAGATTAATGACAGCGGTGCGGCGCTGGGATATTACGT
CAGCGAGGACGGGTATCCTGGCTGGATGCCGCAGAAATGGACATGGATACCCCGTGAGTTACCCGGCGGG
CGCGCTTGGCGTAATCATGGTCATAGCTGTTTCCTGTGTGAAATTGTTATCCGCTCACAATTCCACACAA
CATACGAGCCGGAAGCATAAAGTGTAAAGCCTGGGGTGCCTAATGAGTGAGCTAACTCACATTAATTGCG
TTGCGCTCACTGCCCGCTTTCCAGTCGGGAAACCTGTCGTGCCAGCTGCATTAATGAATCGGCCAACGCG
CGGGGAGAGGCGGTTTGCGTATTGGGCGCTCTTCCGCTTCCTCGCTCACTGACTCGCTGCGCTCGGTCGT
TCGGCTGCGGCGAGCGGTATCAGCTCACTCAAAGGCGGTAATACGGTTATCCACAGAATCAGGGGATAAC
GCAGGAAAGAACATGTGAGCAAAAGGCCAGCAAAAGGCCAGGAACCGTAAAAAGGCCGCGTTGCTGGCGT
TTTTCCATAGGCTCCGCCCCCCTGACGAGCATCACAAAAATCGACGCTCAAGTCAGAGGTGGCGAAACCC
GACAGGACTATAAAGATACCAGGCGTTTCCCCCTGGAAGCTCCCTCGTGCGCTCTCCTGTTCCGACCCTG
CCGCTTACCGGATACCTGTCCGCCTTTCTCCCTTCGGGAAGCGTGGCGCTTTCTCATAGCTCACGCTGTA
GGTATCTCAGTTCGGTGTAGGTCGTTCGCTCCAAGCTGGGCTGTGTGCACGAACCCCCCGTTCAGCCCGA
CCGCTGCGCCTTATCCGGTAACTATCGTCTTGAGTCCAACCCGGTAAGACACGACTTATCGCCACTGGCA
GCAGCCACTGGTAACAGGATTAGCAGAGCGAGGTATGTAGGCGGTGCTACAGAGTTCTTGAAGTGGTGGC
CTAACTACGGCTACACTAGAAGAACAGTATTTGGTATCTGCGCTCTGCTGAAGCCAGTTACCTTCGGAAA
AAGAGTTGGTAGCTCTTGATCCGGCAAACAAACCACCGCTGGTAGCGGTGGTTTTTTTGTTTGCAAGCAG
CAGATTACGCGCAGAAAAAAAGGATCTCAAGAAGATCCTTTGATCTTTTCTACGGGGTCTGACGCTCAGT
GGAACGAAAACTCACGTTAAGGGATTTTGGTCATGAGATTATCAAAAAGGATCTTCACCTAGATCCTTTT
AAATTAAAAATGAAGTTTTAAATCAATCTAAAGTATATATGAGTAAACTTGGTCTGACAGTTACCAATGC
TTAATCAGTGAGGCACCTATCTCAGCGATCTGTCTATTTCGTTCATCCATAGTTGCCTGACTCCCCGTCG
TGTAGATAACTACGATACGGGAGGGCTTACCATCTGGCCCCAGTGCTGCAATGATACCGCGAG
Features (pLannotate 1.2.2; 22 found; start..end, strand, type, name):
    719..823     -  promoter       AmpR promoter: bla
    876..1304    -  rep_origin     f1 ori (sequence partly withheld): f1 bacteriophage origin of replication; arrow indicates direction of (+) strand synthesis
   1309..1464    -  CDS            lacZα (fragment): LacZα fragment of β-galactosidase; lacZ fragment
   1466..1585    +  CDS            B (fragment): PORTL_LAMBD - Experimental evidence at protein level: Swiss-Prot protein existence level 1. Forms the portal vertex of the capsid (PubMed:6228056, PubMed:6232391). This portal plays critical roles in head assembly, genome packaging, neck/tail attachment, and genome ejection (Probable). The portal protein multimerizes as a single ring-shaped homododecamer arranged around a central channel (PubMed:6232391). Binds to the terminase subunits to form the packaging machine (PubMed:7799432). From Escherichia phage lambda (Bacteriophage lambda).
   2107..2318    +  promoter       EF-1α core promoter: core promoter for human elongation factor EF-1α
   2331..2599    +  LTR            5' LTR (truncated): truncated 5' long terminal repeat (LTR) from human T-cell leukemia virus (HTLV) type 1
   2634..2699    +  CDS            3xFLAG: three tandem FLAG® epitope tags, followed by an enterokinase cleavage site
   2709..3599    +  CDS            HaloTag®: modified bacterial dehalogenase that forms covalent bonds with chloroalkane derivatives
   3612..3632    +  CDS            TEV site: tobacco etch virus (TEV) protease recognition and cleavage site
   3645..5195    +  CDS            HSF2: HSF2_HUMAN - Also known as HSTF2. Experimental evidence at protein level: Swiss-Prot protein existence level 1. DNA-binding protein that specifically binds heat shock promoter elements (HSE) and activates transcription. In higher eukaryotes, HSF is unable to bind to the HSE unless the cells are heat shocked. From Homo sapiens (Human).
   5208..5780    +  misc_feature   IRES: internal ribosome entry site (IRES) of the encephalomyocarditis virus (EMCV)
   5789..6583    +  CDS            NeoR/KanR: aminoglycoside phosphotransferase from Tn5; aph(3')-II (or nptII); confers resistance to neomycin, kanamycin, and G418 (Geneticin®)
   6590..6696    +  misc_feature   WPRE (fragment): woodchuck hepatitis virus posttranscriptional regulatory element
   6705..6826    +  polyA_signal   SV40 poly(A) signal: SV40 polyadenylation signal
   6844..6936    +  ncRNA          G-CSF SLDE: Accession: RF00183 - G-CSF factor stem-loop destabilising element (SLDE)
   7633..8100    +  CDS            B (fragment): PORTL_LAMBD - Experimental evidence at protein level: Swiss-Prot protein existence level 1. Forms the portal vertex of the capsid (PubMed:6228056, PubMed:6232391). This portal plays critical roles in head assembly, genome packaging, neck/tail attachment, and genome ejection (Probable). The portal protein multimerizes as a single ring-shaped homododecamer arranged around a central channel (PubMed:6232391). Binds to the terminase subunits to form the packaging machine (PubMed:7799432). From Escherichia phage lambda (Bacteriophage lambda).
   8138..8154    -  protein_bind   lac operator: The lac repressor binds to the lac operator to inhibit transcription in E. coli. This inhibition can be relieved by adding lactose or isopropyl-β-D-thiogalactopyranoside (IPTG). lac repressor encoded by lacI
   8162..8192    -  promoter       lac promoter: promoter for the E. coli lac operon
   8207..8228    -  protein_bind   CAP binding site: CAP binding activates transcription in the presence of cAMP. E. coli catabolite activator protein
   8241..8333    -  CDS            lacI (fragment): lac repressor; lacI; The lac repressor binds to the lac operator to inhibit transcription in E. coli. This inhibition can be relieved by adding lactose or isopropyl-β-D-thiogalactopyranoside (IPTG).
   8516..9104    -  rep_origin     ori: high-copy-number ColE1/pMB1/pBR322/pUC origin of replication
   9275..718     -  CDS            AmpR (across the origin): β-lactamase; bla; confers resistance to ampicillin, carbenicillin, and related antibiotics
