[The description below was written by a language model from this plasmid's Addgene catalogue record and pLannotate feature annotations shown in this document.]
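Description:
Halo-HSF2 is a mammalian expression plasmid of about 9.4 kb, built by Gibson cloning on the 3X-Flag-Halo-TEV backbone, for producing full-length, unmutated mouse heat shock transcription factor 2 (Hsf2) as a tagged fusion protein. It is maintained in E. coli through a high-copy ColE1/pUC-type origin and an ampicillin resistance gene. The backbone also carries an f1 phage origin and leftover lac promoter/operator, lacZα and lacI fragments. Two short segments annotated as matching the lambda phage portal protein gene flank the expression cassette; the record does not explain their role.

Transcription is driven by the human EF-1α core promoter followed by a truncated HTLV-1 5' LTR segment, a composite arrangement commonly used for strong constitutive expression in mammalian cells. The open reading frame runs from a 3xFLAG epitope through HaloTag and a TEV protease cleavage site into HSF2, so the protein can be detected or purified via FLAG, covalently labelled with chloroalkane ligands such as fluorescent dyes via HaloTag, and released from its tags with TEV protease. The automated annotation matched the HSF2 coding region to the human protein, whereas the catalogue lists the insert as mouse; this probably reflects homology-based matching rather than a different gene. Downstream, an EMCV IRES links a NeoR/KanR gene to the same transcript, allowing G418 selection of expressing cells, followed by a WPRE fragment and an SV40 polyadenylation signal.

The associated study concerns how heat shock transcription factors interact with mitotic chromosomes, consistent with use of the Halo fusion for imaging HSF2 in cells.
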