Addgene plasmid #200192: Halo-HSF2
Purpose: Expression of full length HSF2
Depositing lab: Sheila Teves. Depositing organization: University of British Columbia. Publication: Heat shock transcription factors demonstrate a distinct mode of interaction with mitotic chromosomes. Price RM, Budzynski MA, Shen J, Mitchell JE, Kwan JZJ, Teves SS. Nucleic Acids Res. 2023 Apr 28:gkad304. doi: 10.1093/nar/gkad304. PubMed 37114996.
Backbone
  Vector backbone: 3X-Flag-Halo-TEV
  Vector type: Mammalian Expression
Growth in bacteria
  Bacterial resistance: Ampicillin, 100 μg/mL
  Growth temperature: 37°C
  Growth strain: DH5alpha
  Copy number: High Copy
Gene/Insert
  Gene/Insert name: Halo-HSF2
  Species: M. musculus (mouse)
  Mutation: None
  Entrez Gene: Hsf2
  Promoter: EF_1alpha
  Tag / fusion protein: Halo (N terminal on insert)
  Cloning method: Gibson Cloning
Terms and licenses: Academic/Nonprofit Terms; Industry Terms: Not Available to Industry
Depositor comments: Please visit https://www.biorxiv.org/content/10.1101/2022.10.05.511012v1 for bioRxiv preprint.
How to cite: Halo-HSF2 was a gift from Sheila Teves (Addgene plasmid # 200192 ; http://n2t.net/addgene:200192 ; RRID:Addgene_200192)
